Addgene plasmid #213509: pRL055 pDESTattB_cryaa:Venus
Purpose: (Empty Backbone) attB-containing pDEST plasmid, for use in Multisite Gateway reaction
Depositing lab: Christian Mosimann. Depositing organization: University of Colorado Denver and Anschutz Medical Campus. Publication: pIGLET: Safe harbor landing sites for reproducible and efficient transgenesis in zebrafish. Lalonde RL, Wells HH, Kemmler CL, Nieuwenhuize S, Lerma R, Burger A, Mosimann C. Sci Adv. 2024 Jun 7;10(23):eadn6603. doi: 10.1126/sciadv.adn6603. Epub 2024 Jun 5. PubMed 38838146.
Backbone
  Vector backbone: pDESTattB
  Backbone manufacturer: Invitrogen
  Backbone size (bp): 6636
  Vector type: Zebrafish Expression
Growth in bacteria
  Bacterial resistance: Chloramphenicol and Ampicillin, 25 & 100 μg/mL
  Growth temperature: 37°C
  Growth strain: ccdB Survival
  Copy number: Low Copy
Gene/Insert
  Cloning method: Gateway Cloning
Terms and licenses: Academic/Nonprofit Terms; Industry Terms: Not Available to Industry
Depositor comments: Please visit https://doi.org/10.1101/2023.12.08.570868 for bioRxiv preprint.
How to cite: pRL055 pDESTattB_cryaa:Venus was a gift from Christian Mosimann (Addgene plasmid # 213509 ; http://n2t.net/addgene:213509 ; RRID:Addgene_213509)
