[The description below was written by a language model from this plasmid's Addgene catalogue record and pLannotate feature annotations shown in this document.]
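Description:
pRL055 pDESTattB_cryaa:Venus is an empty Multisite Gateway destination vector for zebrafish transgenesis, built on a pDESTattB backbone of about 6.6 kb. It has a ColE1/pUC-type origin and an f1 origin, and carries ampicillin resistance (AmpR with its bla promoter) on the backbone. The catalogue lists it as low copy even though the annotated origin is of the high-copy class. Remnants of a Bluescript-style cloning region also flank the payload: lacZα fragments, the lac promoter and operator, and T7 and T3 promoters.

The Gateway cassette is bounded by sites annotated as attR1 (overlapping an attB4-like core, consistent with an attR4-type site used in multisite assembly) and attR3. It contains the ccdB toxin gene, a ccdA fragment and a chloramphenicol resistance gene. Because of ccdB, the unrecombined plasmid has to be kept in a ccdB-tolerant strain under chloramphenicol plus ampicillin. An LR reaction with entry clones swaps the cassette for the assembled transgene, which allows counter-selection against parental vector.

Upstream of the cassette is a Venus yellow fluorescent protein coding sequence followed by a bGH polyadenylation signal. The plasmid name indicates that Venus is driven by cryaa (alpha-crystallin) regulatory sequence, although the feature table leaves the region ahead of Venus unannotated. Such a reporter would act as an independent, lens-specific transgenesis marker for identifying carriers. Downstream of the cassette is a φC31 integrase attB site, which lets the finished construct be integrated by φC31 into a matching genomic attP landing site. This fits the associated work on safe-harbor landing sites for reproducible zebrafish transgenesis.
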