Features (pLannotate 1.2.2; 23 found; start..end, strand, type, name):
     30..458     -  rep_origin     f1 ori (sequence partly withheld): f1 bacteriophage origin of replication; arrow indicates direction of (+) strand synthesis
    463..620     -  CDS            lacZα (fragment): LacZα fragment of β-galactosidase; lacZ fragment
    623..641     +  promoter       T7 promoter: promoter for bacteriophage T7 RNA polymerase
   1370..2089    +  CDS            Venus: yellow fluorescent protein (YFP) with fast and efficient maturation (Nagai et al., 2002) mammalian codon-optimized
   2113..2320    +  polyA_signal   bGH poly(A) signal: bovine growth hormone polyadenylation signal
   2388..2408    +  protein_bind   attB4: mutant version of attB; core recombination site for the Gateway® BP reaction BP Clonase™
   2392..2511    +  protein_bind   attR1: mutant version of attR; recombination site for the Gateway® LR reaction LR Clonase™
   2552..2857    -  CDS            ccdB: CcdB, a bacterial toxin that poisons DNA gyrase; ccdB; Plasmids containing the ccdB gene cannot be propagated in standard E. coli strains.
   2862..3020    -  CDS            ccdA (fragment): CCDA_ECO57 - Also known as H, letA. Experimental evidence at protein level: Swiss-Prot protein existence level 1. Antitoxin component of a type II toxin-antitoxin (TA) system which inhibits the post-segregational killing (PSK) of plasmid-free cells, also referred to as a plasmid addiction system. Binds to and blocks the activity of CcdB; will also remove bound CcdB protein from the CcdB-GyrA complex by forming a CcdA-CcdB complex, a process termed rejuvenation. Functions as a transcriptional corepressor for the ccdAB operon, repression also requires CcdB (By similarity). From Escherichia coli
   3177..3857    -  CDS            CmR: chloramphenicol acetyltransferase confers resistance to chloramphenicol
   3858..3887    -  promoter       cat promoter (fragment): promoter of the E. coli cat gene encoding chloramphenicol acetyltransferase
   3911..3941    -  promoter       lac UV5 promoter: E. coli lac promoter with an "up" mutation
   3966..4089    -  protein_bind   attR3: mutant version of attR; recombination site for the Gateway® LR reaction LR Clonase™
   4093..4113    +  CDS            lacZα (fragment): LacZα fragment of β-galactosidase; lacZ fragment
   4158..4227    +  protein_bind   attB: attB site for the φC31 integrase (Groth et al., 2000) phage φC31 integrase
   4446..4464    -  promoter       T3 promoter: promoter for bacteriophage T3 RNA polymerase
   4509..4525    -  protein_bind   lac operator: The lac repressor binds to the lac operator to inhibit transcription in E. coli. This inhibition can be relieved by adding lactose or isopropyl-β-D-thiogalactopyranoside (IPTG). lac repressor encoded by lacI
   4533..4563    -  promoter       lac promoter: promoter for the E. coli lac operon
   4578..4599    -  protein_bind   CAP binding site: CAP binding activates transcription in the presence of cAMP. E. coli catabolite activator protein
   4612..4704    -  CDS            lacI (fragment): lac repressor; lacI; The lac repressor binds to the lac operator to inhibit transcription in E. coli. This inhibition can be relieved by adding lactose or isopropyl-β-D-thiogalactopyranoside (IPTG).
   4887..5475    -  rep_origin     ori: high-copy-number ColE1/pMB1/pBR322/pUC origin of replication
   5646..6506    -  CDS            AmpR: β-lactamase; bla; confers resistance to ampicillin, carbenicillin, and related antibiotics
   6507..6611    -  promoter       AmpR promoter: bla
>Addgene plasmid #213509 | pRL055 pDESTattB_cryaa:Venus | addgene full sequence | sequence record 425604 | Addgene NGS Result
CTAAATTGTAAGCGTTAATATTTTGTTAAAATTCGCGTTAAATTTTTGTTAAATCAGCTCATTTTTTAAC
CAATAGGCCGAAATCGGCAAAATCCCTTATAAATCAAAAGAATAGACCGAGATAGGGT
[37 nt withheld, positions 129-165]
AAAGAACGTGGACTCCAACGTCAAAGG
[49 nt withheld, positions 193-241]
T
[91 nt withheld, positions 243-333]
G
[124 nt withheld, positions 335-458]
CCCATTCGCCATTCAGGCTGCGCAACTGTTGGGAAGGGCGATCGGTGCGGGCCTCTTCGCTATTACGCCA
GCTGGCGAAAGGGGGATGTGCTGCAAGGCGATTAAGTTGGGTAACGCCAGGGTTTTCCCAGTCACGACGT
TGTAAAACGACGGCCAGTGAATTGTAATACGACTCACTATAGGGCGAATTGGGTACGTACCGGGCCCCTA
GTATGTATGTAAGTTAATAAAACCCATTTTTGCGGAAAGTAGATAAAAAAAACATTTTTTTTTTTTACTG
CACTGGATCTAGCGGATCCGGGAATTGGGAATTCGTTAACAGATCTGCGGCCGCGGCTCGAGTACCATTA
ATAGTGTGCATTCAGTGCAGGATGTTATGTATTTATTTTCTGTAGTGCAAACTTTTTCAAAGAATTTTCC
AGTCTAAGCTTTTCAGTCAAGAAAAAAAAAAAGCGATTGATTATCTGTGATATTTAAAAAAATTAGCTCT
TAAATCTGGTGAACCAAGTGGCCACAACACATTAAATACTGACGTTCTACAGCCATGTAGCTTCATCTGG
TCTGGTTTGTTTTGGCAGGCACTTATTTTCCGGTGATAGTTGGCCACAAGAGTATTGTCTGAGCCATTCA
GTGCTAGACTGTCATTCTCAGGTCAGAGTCCACCCCGCTGATTCTGCTGACAACACTGTTCCCACCATGA
GATAATGCCATTCCAGAGAGATCCATTTGTAAGCCCCTCTTTCTGCAGCACAGGTATATAACCAGGGGTC
TGCCTCCACTAAGGCCGGCACACATCATTTGGGGATCTTTGTACTGTACTAGCCTCTATTAGCCTCCTAC
TTGCGTTCAGTTCACATCTTTTGTTCATCAGGTGCAATAAGTTACAGTAAGGAGTTACCAGGTCTGACAA
CATGGTGAGCAAGGGCGAGGAGCTGTTCACCGGGGTGGTGCCCATCCTGGTCGAGCTGGACGGCGACGTA
AACGGCCACAAGTTCAGCGTGTCCGGCGAGGGCGAGGGCGATGCCACCTACGGCAAGCTGACCCTGAAGC
TGATCTGCACCACCGGCAAGCTGCCCGTGCCCTGGCCCACCCTCGTGACCACCCTGGGCTACGGCCTGCA
GTGCTTCGCCCGCTACCCCGACCACATGAAGCAGCACGACTTCTTCAAGTCCGCCATGCCCGAAGGCTAC
GTCCAGGAGCGCACCATCTTCTTCAAGGACGACGGCAACTACAAGACCCGCGCCGAGGTGAAGTTCGAGG
GCGACACCCTGGTGAACCGCATCGAGCTGAAGGGCATCGACTTCAAGGAGGACGGCAACATCCTGGGGCA
CAAGCTGGAGTACAACTACAACAGCCACAACGTCTATATCACCGCCGACAAGCAGAAGAACGGCATCAAG
GCCAACTTCAAGATCCGCCACAACATCGAGGACGGCGGCGTGCAGCTCGCCGACCACTACCAGCAGAACA
CCCCCATCGGCGACGGCCCCGTGCTGCTGCCCGACAACCACTACCTGAGCTACCAGTCCGCCCTGAGCAA
AGACCCCAACGAGAAGCGCGATCACATGGTCCTGCTGGAGTTCGTGACCGCCGCCGGGATCACTCTCGGC
ATGGACGAGCTGTACAAGTAAAGCGGCCCGCTGATCAGCCTCGACTGTGCCTTCTAGTTGCCAGCCATCT
GTTGTTTGCCCCTCCCCCGTGCCTTCCTTGACCCTGGAAGGTGCCACTCCCACTGTCCTTTCCTAATAAA
ATGAGGAAATTGCATCGCATTGTCTGAGTAGGTGTCATTCTATTCTGGGGGGTGGGGTGGGGCAGGACAG
CAAGGGGGAGGATTGGGAAGACAATAGCAGGCATGCTGGGGAGAGATCGCCGCCACCGCGGTGGGTACTC
GAGCAGGAAACAGCTATGACCATGATTACGCCAAGCTATCAACTTTGTATAGAAAAGTTGAACGAGAAAC
GTAAAATGATATAAATATCAATATATTAAATTAGATTTTGCATAAAAAACAGACTACATAATACTGTAAA
ACACAACATATCCAGTCACTATGGTCGACCTGCAGACTGGCTGTGTATAAGGGAGCCTGACATTTATATT
CCCCAGAACATCAGGTTAATGGCGTTTTTGATGTCATTTTCGCGGTGGCTGAGATCAGCCACTTCTTCCC
CGATAACGGAGACCGGCACACTGGCCATATCGGTGGTCATCATGCGCCAGCTTTCATCCCCGATATGCAC
CACCGGGTAAAGTTCACGGGGGACTTTATCTGACAGCAGACGTGCACTGGCCAGGGGGATCACCATCCGT
CGCCCGGGCGTGTCAATAATATCACTCTGTACATCCACAAACAGACGATAACGGCTCTCTCTTTTATAGG
TGTAAACCTTAAACTGCATTTCACCAGCCCCTGTTCTCGTCGGCAAAGGAGCCGTTCATTTCAATAAACC
GGGCGACCTCAGCCATCCCTTCCTGATTTTCCGCTTTCCAGCGTTCGGCACGCAGACGACGGGCTTCATT
CTGCATGGTTGTGCTTACCGAACCGGAGATATTGACATCATATATGCCTTGAGCAACTGATAGCTGTCGC
TGTCAACTGTCACTGTAATACGCTGCTTCATAGCATACCTCTTTTTGACATACTTCGGGTATACATATCA
GTATATATTCTTATACCGCAAAAATCAGCGCGCAAATACGCATACTGTTATCTGGCTTTTAGTAAGCCGG
ATCCTCTAGATTACGCCCCGCCTGCCACTCATCGCAGTACTGTTGTAATTCATTAAGCATTCTGCCGACA
TGGAAGCCATCACAAACGGCATGATGAACCTGAATCGCCAGCGGCATCAGCACCTTGTCGCCTTGCGTAT
AATATTTGCCCATGGTGAAAACGGGGGCGAAGAAGTTGTCCATATTGGCCACGTTTAAATCAAAACTGGT
GAAACTCACCCAGGGATTGGCTGAGACGAAAAACATATTCTCAATAAACCCTTTAGGGAAATAGGCCAGG
TTTTCACCGTAACACGCCACATCTTGCGAATATATGTGTAGAAACTGCCGGAAATCGTCGTGGTATTCAC
TCCAGAGCGATGAAAACGTTTCAGTTTGCTCATGGAAAACGGTGTAACAAGGGTGAACACTATCCCATAT
CACCAGCTCACCGTCTTTCATTGCCATACGGAATTCCGGATGAGCATTCATCAGGCGGGCAAGAATGTGA
ATAAAGGCCGGATAAAACTTGTGCTTATTTTTCTTTACGGTCTTTAAAAAGGCCGTAATATCCAGCTGAA
CGGTCTGGTTATAGGTACATTGAGCAACTGACTGAAATGCCTCAAAATGTTCTTTACGATGCCATTGGGA
TATATCAACGGTGGTATATCCAGTGATTTTTTTCTCCATTTTAGCTTCCTTAGCTCCTGAAAATCTCGAC
GGATCCTAACTCAAAATCCACACATTATACGAGCCGGAAGCATAAAGTGTAAAGCCTGGGGTGCCTAATG
CGGCCGCCATAGTGACTGGATATGTTGTGTTTTACAGTATTATGTAGTCTGTTTTTTATGCAAAATCTAA
TTTAATATATTGATATTTATATCATTTTACGTTTCTCGTTCAACTTTATTATACATAGTTGATAATTCAC
TGGCCGTCGTTTTACGGTACCTCTAGAGATCCACTAGTGTCGACGATGTAGGTCACGGTCTCGAAGCCGC
GGTGCGGGTGCCAGGGCGTGCCCTTGGGCTCCCCGGGCGCGTACTCCACCTCACCCATCTGGTCCATCAT
GATGAACGGGTCGAGGTGGCGGTAGTTGATCCCGGCGAACGCGCGGCGCACCGGGAAGCCCTCGCCCTCG
AAACCGCTGGGCGCGGTGGTCACGGTGAGCACGGGACGTGCGACGGCGTCGGCGGGTGCGGATACGCGGG
GCAGCGTCAGCGGGTTCTCGACGGTCACGGCGGGCATGTCGACACTAGTTCTAGCCAGCTTTTGTTCCCT
TTAGTGAGGGTTAATTTCGAGCTTGGCGTAATCATGGTCATAGCTGTTTCCTGTGTGAAATTGTTATCCG
CTCACAATTCCACACAACATACGAGCCGGAAGCATAAAGTGTAAAGCCTGGGGTGCCTAATGAGTGAGCT
AACTCACATTAATTGCGTTGCGCTCACTGCCCGCTTTCCAGTCGGGAAACCTGTCGTGCCAGCTGCATTA
ATGAATCGGCCAACGCGCGGGGAGAGGCGGTTTGCGTATTGGGCGCTCTTCCGCTTCCTCGCTCACTGAC
TCGCTGCGCTCGGTCGTTCGGCTGCGGCGAGCGGTATCAGCTCACTCAAAGGCGGTAATACGGTTATCCA
CAGAATCAGGGGATAACGCAGGAAAGAACATGTGAGCAAAAGGCCAGCAAAAGGCCAGGAACCGTAAAAA
GGCCGCGTTGCTGGCGTTTTTCCATAGGCTCCGCCCCCCTGACGAGCATCACAAAAATCGACGCTCAAGT
CAGAGGTGGCGAAACCCGACAGGACTATAAAGATACCAGGCGTTTCCCCCTGGAAGCTCCCTCGTGCGCT
CTCCTGTTCCGACCCTGCCGCTTACCGGATACCTGTCCGCCTTTCTCCCTTCGGGAAGCGTGGCGCTTTC
TCATAGCTCACGCTGTAGGTATCTCAGTTCGGTGTAGGTCGTTCGCTCCAAGCTGGGCTGTGTGCACGAA
CCCCCCGTTCAGCCCGACCGCTGCGCCTTATCCGGTAACTATCGTCTTGAGTCCAACCCGGTAAGACACG
ACTTATCGCCACTGGCAGCAGCCACTGGTAACAGGATTAGCAGAGCGAGGTATGTAGGCGGTGCTACAGA
GTTCTTGAAGTGGTGGCCTAACTACGGCTACACTAGAAGAACAGTATTTGGTATCTGCGCTCTGCTGAAG
CCAGTTACCTTCGGAAAAAGAGTTGGTAGCTCTTGATCCGGCAAACAAACCACCGCTGGTAGCGGTGGTT
TTTTTGTTTGCAAGCAGCAGATTACGCGCAGAAAAAAAGGATCTCAAGAAGATCCTTTGATCTTTTCTAC
GGGGTCTGACGCTCAGTGGAACGAAAACTCACGTTAAGGGATTTTGGTCATGAGATTATCAAAAAGGATC
TTCACCTAGATCCTTTTAAATTAAAAATGAAGTTTTAAATCAATCTAAAGTATATATGAGTAAACTTGGT
CTGACAGTTACCAATGCTTAATCAGTGAGGCACCTATCTCAGCGATCTGTCTATTTCGTTCATCCATAGT
TGCCTGACTCCCCGTCGTGTAGATAACTACGATACGGGAGGGCTTACCATCTGGCCCCAGTGCTGCAATG
ATACCGCGAGACCCACGCTCACCGGCTCCAGATTTATCAGCAATAAACCAGCCAGCCGGAAGGGCCGAGC
GCAGAAGTGGTCCTGCAACTTTATCCGCCTCCATCCAGTCTATTAATTGTTGCCGGGAAGCTAGAGTAAG
TAGTTCGCCAGTTAATAGTTTGCGCAACGTTGTTGCCATTGCTACAGGCATCGTGGTGTCACGCTCGTCG
TTTGGTATGGCTTCATTCAGCTCCGGTTCCCAACGATCAAGGCGAGTTACATGATCCCCCATGTTGTGCA
AAAAAGCGGTTAGCTCCTTCGGTCCTCCGATCGTTGTCAGAAGTAAGTTGGCCGCAGTGTTATCACTCAT
GGTTATGGCAGCACTGCATAATTCTCTTACTGTCATGCCATCCGTAAGATGCTTTTCTGTGACTGGTGAG
TACTCAACCAAGTCATTCTGAGAATAGTGTATGCGGCGACCGAGTTGCTCTTGCCCGGCGTCAATACGGG
ATAATACCGCGCCACATAGCAGAACTTTAAAAGTGCTCATCATTGGAAAACGTTCTTCGGGGCGAAAACT
CTCAAGGATCTTACCGCTGTTGAGATCCAGTTCGATGTAACCCACTCGTGCACCCAACTGATCTTCAGCA
TCTTTTACTTTCACCAGCGTTTCTGGGTGAGCAAAAACAGGAAGGCAAAATGCCGCAAAAAAGGGAATAA
GGGCGACACGGAAATGTTGAATACTCATACTCTTCCTTTTTCAATATTATTGAAGCATTTATCAGGGTTA
TTGTCTCATGAGCGGATACATATTTGAATGTATTTAGAAAAATAAACAAATAGGGGTTCCGCGCACATTT
CCCCGAAAAGTGCCAC
